>Addgene plasmid #61814 | pPMW-attB | depositor full sequence | sequence record 155774 | pPMW-attB sequence 12153 bps
CATGATGAAATAACATAAGGTGGTCCCGTCGATAGCCGAAGCTTACCGAAGTATACACTTAAATTCAGTG
CACGTTTGCTTGTTGAGAGGAAAGGTTGTGTGCGGACGAATTTTTTTTTGAAAACATTAACCCTTACGTG
GAATAAAAAAAAATGAAATATTGCAAATTTTGCTGCAAAGCTGTGACTGGAGTAAAATTAATTCACGTGC
CGAAGTGTGCTATTAAGAGAAAATTGTGGGAGCAGAGCCTTGGGTGCAGCCTTGGTGAAAACTCCCAAAT
TTGTGATACCCACTTTAATGATTCGCAGTGGAAGGCTGCACCTGCAAAAGGTCAGACATTTAAAAGGAGG
CGACTCAACGCAGATGCCGTACCTAGTAAAGTGATAGAGCCTGAACCAGAAAAGATAAAAGAAGGCTATA
CCAGTGGGAGTACACAAACAGAGTAAGTTTGAATAGTAAAAAAAATCATTTATGTAAACAATAACGTGAC
TGTGCGTTAGGTCCTGTTCATTGTTTAATGAAAATAAGAGCTTGAGGGAAAAAATTCGTACTTTGGAGTA
CGAAATGCGTCGTTTAGAGCAGCAGCCGAATTAATTCTAGTTCCAGTGAAATCCAAGCATTTTCTAAATT
AAATGTATTCTTATTATTATAGTTGTTATTTTTGATATATATAAACAACACTATTATGCCCACCATTTTT
TTGAGATGCATCGTCGACGATGTAGGTCACGGTCTCGAAGCCGCGGTGCGGGTGCCAGGGCGTGCCCTTG
GGCTCCCCGGGCGCGTACTCCACCTCACCCATCTGGTCCATCATGATGAACGGGTCGAGGTGGCGGTAGT
TGATCCCGGCGAACGCGCGGCGCACCGGGAAGCCCTCGCCCTCGAAACCGCTGGGCGCGGTGGTCACGGT
GAGCACGGGACGTGCGACGGCGTCGGCGGGTGCGGATACGCGGGGCAGCGTCAGCGGGTTCTCGACGGTC
ACGGCGGGCATGTCGACATGCATCTACACAAGGAACAAACACTGGATGTCACTTTCAGTTCAAATTGTAA
CGCTAATCACTCCGAACAGGTCACAAAAAATTACCTTAAAAAGTCATAATATTAAATTAGAATAAATATA
GCTGTGAGGGAAATATATACAAATATATTGGAGCAAATAAATTGTACATACAAATATTTATTACTAATTT
CTATTGAGACGAAATGAACCACTCGGAACCATTTGAGCGAACCGAATCGCGCGGAACTAACGACAGTCGC
TCCAAGGTCGTCGAACAAAAGGTGAATGTGTTGCGGAGAGCGGGTGGGAGACAGCGAAAGAGCAACTACG
AAACGTGGTGTGGTGGAGGTGAATTATGAAGAGGGCGCGCGATTTGAAAAGTATGTATATAAAAAATATA
TCCCGGTGTTTTATGTAGCGATAAACGAGTTTTTGATGTAAGGTATGCAGGTGTGTAAGTCTTTTGGTTA
GAAGACAAATCCAAAGTCTACTTGTGGGGATGTTCGAAGGGGAAATACTTGTATTCTATAGGTCATATCT
TGTTTTTATTGGCACAAATATAATTACATTAGCTTTTTGAGGGGGCAATAAACAGTAAACACGATGGTAA
TAATGGTAAAAAAAAAAACAAGCAGTTATTTCGGATATATGTCGGCTACTCCTTGCGTCGGGCCCGAAGT
CTTAGAGCCAGATATGCGAGCACCCGGAAGCTCACGATGAGAATGGCCAGACCCACGTAGTCCAGCGGCA
GATCGGCGGCGGAGAAGTTAAGCGTCTCCAGGATGACCTTGCCCGAACTGGGGCACGTGGTGTTCGACGA
TGTGCAGCTAATTTCGCCCGGCTCCACGTCCGCCCATTGGTTAATCAGCAGACCCTCGTTGGCGTAACGG
AACCATGAGAGGTACGACAACCATTTGAGGTATACTGGCACCGAGCCCGAGTTCAAGAAGAAGCCGCCAA
AGAGCAGGAATGGTATGATAACCGGCGGACCCACAGACAGCGCCATCGAGGTCGAGGAGCTGGCGCAGGA
TATTAGATATCCGAAGGACGTTGACACATTGGCCACCAGAGTGACCAGCGCCAGGCAGTTGAAGAAGTGC
AGCACTCCGGCCCGCAGTCCGATCATCGGATAGGCAATCGCCGTGAAGACCAGTGGCACTGTGAGAAAAA
GCGGTAATTCGGCAATCGTTTTGCCCAGAAAGTATGTGTCACAGCGATAAAGTCGACTTCGGGCCTCCCT
CATAAAAACTGGCAGCTCTGAGGTGAACACCTAAATCGAATCGATTCATTAGAAAGTTAGTAAATTATTA
ATATGCAAATGTATTCTAAACAAGACTTACATTTATCGTGGCAAAGACGTTTTGAAAGGTCATGTTGGTC
AGGAAGAGGAAGATGGCTCCGTTGATATTCATCACGCCCACTTGCGTGAGTTGTTGGCCCAAAAAGATGA
GGCCAATCAAGATGGCAACCATCTGCAAATTAAAATGTTACTCGCATCTCATTAATATTCATATCTTCAA
CATGTTCGCGAGTTAAATGAAATTTATTTATTTTCTGCAAAACTATAAACTATACATCTCATTGAAAAAA
ACTAAGAAGGGTGTGGAATCAGGCAATTCTAACTAAAATCTAGCGAATTTGTTTCCAAGAATTGTAAGCG
TTATATCATTTGTTTCCACTGGAACCACTCACCGTTGTCTGAATAAGTCGCACTTTTACGAGGAGTGGTT
CCTTGAGCACCGACAGCCAGGATCGCCACAGGACCGCCCGGAACTGCATGAACCAGGTGGCCTTGTAGGT
GTACCCATTCTCCGGCTGCTCCAGTGGCTTCTCCAAATTTTTGGTGGCCAACAACTGCTCCATATCCCGG
GCTACTTTGCTAATAGCAAAATTGTCGCCATATCTTGGCGATCCGATCACGGGACTCGATCTCCCGTCCG
GGCACAACGGCCAACACCTGTACGTAAAAGTCCGCCGGATTGTAGTTGGTAGGACACTGGGCACCCACGC
TGGATAGGAGTTGAGATGTAATGTAATGCTAGATACCCTTAATAAACACATCGAACTCACTAGGAAAAGA
AGTCGACGGCTTCGCTGGGAGTGCCCAAGAAAGCTACCCTGCCCTCGGCCATCAGAAGGATCTTGTCAAA
GAGCTCAAACAGCTCGGAAGACGGCTGATGAATGGTCAGGATGACGGTCTTGCCCTTCTGCGACAGCTTC
TTCAGCACCTGGACGACGCTGTGGGCGGTAAATGAGTCCAGTCCGGAGGTGGGCTCATCGCAGATCAGAA
GCGGCGGATCGGTTAGTGCCTCGGAGGCGAATGCCAGACGCTTCCTTTCTCCGCCGGACAGACCTTTCAC
CCTGCCGGGCACACCGATGATCGTGTGCTGACATTTGCTGAGCGAAAGCTCCTGGATCACCTGATCCACG
CGGGCCACTCGCTGCCGATAGGTCAGATGTCGTGGCATCCGCACCATGGCCTGGAAAATCAGGTGTTCCC
TGGCCGTTAGGGAGCCGATAAAGAGGTCATCCTGCTGGACATAGGCGCACCTGGCCTGCATCTCCTTGGC
GTCCACAGGTTGGCCATTGAGCAGTCGCATCCCGGATGGCGATACTTGGATGCCCTGCGGCGATCGAAAG
GCAAGGGCATTCAGCAGGGTCGTCTTTCCGGCACCGGAACTGCCCATCACGGCCAAAAGTTCGCCCGGAT
AGGCCACGCCGCAAACTGAGTTTCAAATTGGTAATTGGACCCTTTATTAAGATTTCACACAGATCAGCCG
ACTGCGAATAGAAACTCACCGTTCTTGAGCAAATGTTTCCTGGGCGCCGGTATGTGTCGCTCGTTGCAGA
ATAGTCCGCGTGTCCGGTTGACCAGCTGCCGCCATCCGGAGCCCGGCTGATTGACCGCCCCAAAGATGTC
CATATTGTGCCAGGCATAGGTGAGGTTCTCGGCTAGTTGGCCGCTCCCTGAACCGGAGTCCTCCGGCGGA
CTGGGTGGCAGGAGCGTGCCGTAGTTTTTGGCCTGCCCGAAGCCCTGGTTAATGCAGCTCTGCGAAGCGT
CCGCTGTCACCCTGCAATGATAGGGGATCTCAAATATCAACTACAAGCGTTATGCTCATCTAACCCCGAA
CAAAACGAAGTATCCTACGAAGTAGGTTTATACTTTTATTTATTTTTTGTGCATCTAGGATCAGCTTAAA
ATATCTGGTTGTTATATTTTTTGTAAAAAAGAATGTAGTCGAAAATGAATGCCTTTAGATGTCTTGATCA
TGATATGATCTTAAAAATTGTCTTATATAGCGAGCACAGCTACCAGAATAATCTGTTTCGTGTCACTATT
TGTTTGTGCGATTGCGGTTTGGGATTTTTGTGGGTCGCAGTTCTCACGCCGCAGACAATTTGATGTTGCA
ATCGCAGTTCCTATAGATCAAGTGAACTTAAGATGTATGCACATGTACTACTCACATTGTTCAGATGCTC
GGCAGATGGGTGTTTGCTGCCTCCGCGAATTAATAGCTCCTGATCCTCTTGGCCCATTGCCGGGATTTTT
CACACTTTCCCCTGCTTACCCACCCAAAACCAATCACCACCCCAATCACTCAAAAAACAAACAAAAATAA
GAAGCGAGAGGAGTTTTGGCACAGCACTTTGTGTTTAATTGATGGCGTAAACCGCTTGGAGCTTCGTCAC
GAAACCGCTGACAAAATGCAACTGAAGGCGGACATTGACGCTACGTAACGCTACAAACGGTGGCGAAAGA
GATAGCGGACGCAGCGGCGAAAGAGACGGCGATATTTCTGTGGACAGAGAAGGAGGCAAACAGCGCTGAC
TTTGAGTGGAATGTCATTTTGAGTGAGAGGTAATCGAAAGAACCTGGTACATCAAATACCCTTGGATCGA
AGTAAATTTAAAACTGATCAGATAAGTTCAATGATATCCAGTGCAGTAAAAAAAAAAAAAAAAATATGTT
TTTTTAAATCTACTTCTCCGCAAAAAATGGGTTTTATTAACTTACATACATACTAGAATTGGCCGCTCTA
GCCCCCCTCGAATGTTCTCTCTCTTCTCTTCTCTCTCTCTTTCTCGAATGTTCTCTCTCTTCTCTTCTCT
CTCTCTTTCTCGAGGTCATCAAGCTTAGGCCTCCAAGGCGGAGTACTGTCCTCCGGGCTGGCGGAGTACT
GTCCTCCGGCAAGGCGGAGTACTGTCCTCCGGGCTGGCGGAGTACTGTCCTCCGGCAAGGCGGAGTACTG
TCCTCCGGGCTGGCGGAGTACTGTCCTCCGGCAAGGCGGAGTACTGTCCTCCGGGCTGGCGGAGTACTGT
CCTCCGGCAAGGCGGAGTACTGTCCTCCGGGCTGGCGGAGTACTGTCCTCCGGCAAGGCGGAGTACTGTC
CTCCGGGCTGGCGGAGTACTGTCCTCCGGCAAGGCGGAGTACTGTCCTCCGGGCTGGCGGAGTACTGTCC
TCCGGCAAGGGTCGAGTCGATAGCCGAAGCTTACCGAAGTATACACTTAAATTCAGTGCACGTTTGCTTG
TTGAGAGGAAAGGTTGTGTGCGGACGAATTTTTTTTTGAAAACCGGTGATAGAGCCTGAACCAGAAAAGA
TAAAAGAAGGCTATACCAGTGGGAGTACACAAACAGAGTAAGTTTGAATAGTAAAAAAAATCATTTATGT
AAACAATAACGTGACTGTGCGTTAGGTCCTGTTCATTGATCGAGGCCTGTCTAGAGAAGCTCCGCCACCA
TGGAGCAAAAGCTCATTTCTGAAGAGGACTTGAATGAAATGGAGCAAAAGCTCATTTCTGAAGAGGACTT
GAATGAAATGGAGCAAAAGCTCATTTCTGAAGAGGACTTGAATGAAATGGAGCAAAAGCTCATTTCTGAA
GAGGACTTGAATGAAATGGAGCAAAAGCTCATTTCTGAAGAGGACTTGAATGAAATGGAGAGCTTGGGCG
ACCTCACCATGGAGCAAAAGCTCATTTCTGAAGAGGACTTGAATCACCGGTATACAAGTTTGTACAAAAA
AGCTGAACGAGAAACGTAAAATGATATAAATATCAATATATTAAATTAGATTTTGCATAAAAAACAGACT
ACATAATACTGTAAAACACAACATATCCAGTCACTATGGCGGCCGCATTAGGCACCCCAGGCTTTACACT
TTATGCTTCCGGCTCGTATAATGTGTGGATTTTGAGTTAGGATCCGTCGAGATTTTCAGGAGCTAAGGAA
GCTAAAATGGAGAAAAAAATCACTGGATATACCACCGTTGATATATCCCAATGGCATCGTAAAGAACATT
TTGAGGCATTTCAGTCAGTTGCTCAATGTACCTATAACCAGACCGTTCAGCTGGATATTACGGCCTTTTT
AAAGACCGTAAAGAAAAATAAGCACAAGTTTTATCCGGCCTTTATTCACATTCTTGCCCGCCTGATGAAT
GCTCATCCGGAATTCCGTATGGCAATGAAAGACGGTGAGCTGGTGATATGGGATAGTGTTCACCCTTGTT
ACACCGTTTTCCATGAGCAAACTGAAACGTTTTCATCGCTCTGGAGTGAATACCACGACGATTTCCGGCA
GTTTCTACACATATATTCGCAAGATGTGGCGTGTTACGGTGAAAACCTGGCCTATTTCCCTAAAGGGTTT
ATTGAGAATATGTTTTTCGTCTCAGCCAATCCCTGGGTGAGTTTCACCAGTTTTGATTTAAACGTGGCCA
ATATGGACAACTTCTTCGCCCCCGTTTTCACCATGGGCAAATATTATACGCAAGGCGACAAGGTGCTGAT
GCCGCTGGCGATTCAGGTTCATCATGCCGTTTGTGATGGCTTCCATGTCGGCAGAATGCTTAATGAATTA
CAACAGTACTGCGATGAGTGGCAGGCGGGGCGTAATCTAGAGGATCCGGCTTACTAAAAGCCAGATAACA
GTATGCGTATTTGCGCGCTGATTTTTGCGGTATAAGAATATATACTGATATGTATACCCGAAGTATGTCA
AAAAGAGGTATGCTATGAAGCAGCGTATTACAGTGACAGTTGACAGCGACAGCTATCAGTTGCTCAAGGC
ATATATGATGTCAATATCTCCGGTCTGGTAAGCACAACCATGCAGAATGAAGCCCGTCGTCTGCGTGCCG
AACGCTGGAAAGCGGAAAATCAGGAAGGGATGGCTGAGGTCGCCCGGTTTATTGAAATGAACGGCTCTTT
TGCTGACGAGAACAGGGGCTGGTGAAATGCAGTTTAAGGTTTACACCTATAAAAGAGAGAGCCGTTATCG
TCTGTTTGTGGATGTACAGAGTGATATTATTGACACGCCCGGGCGACGGATGGTGATCCCCCTGGCCAGT
GCACGTCTGCTGTCAGATAAAGTCCCCCGTGAACTTTACCCGGTGGTGCATATCGGGGATGAAAGCTGGC
GCATGATGACCACCGATATGGCCAGTGTGCCGGTCTCCGTTATCGGGGAAGAAGTGGCTGATCTCAGCCA
CCGCGAAAATGACATCAAAAACGCCATTAACCTGATGTTCTGGGGAATATAAATGTCAGGCTCCCTTATA
CACAGCCAGTCTGCAGGTCGACCATAGTGACTGGATATGTTGTGTTTTACAGTATTATGTAGTCTGTTTT
TTATGCAAAATCTAATTTAATATATTGATATTTATATCATTTTACGTTTCTCGTTCAGCTTTCTTGTACA
AAGTGGTGACGTAAGCTAGAGTCGACCTCGAACGTTAACGTTAACGTAACGTTAACTCGAGGAGCTTGAT
AACATTATACCTAAACCCATGGTCAAGAGTAAACATTTCTGCCTTTGAAGTTGAGAACACAATTAAGCAT
CCCCTGGTTAAACCTGACATTCATACTTGTTAATAGCGCCATAAACATAGCACCAATTTCGAAGAAATCA
GTTAAAAGCAATTAGCAATTAGCAATTAGCAATAACTCTGCTGACTTCAAAACGAGAAGAGTTGCAAGTA
TTTGTAAGGCACAGTTTATAGACCACCGACGGCTCATTAGGGCTCGTCATGTAACTAAGCGCGGTGAAAC
CCAATTGAACATATAGTGGAATTATTATTATCAATGGGGAAGATTTAACCCTCAGGTAGCAAAGTAATTT
AATTGCAAATAGAGAGTCCTAAGACTAAATAATATATTTAAAAATCTGGCCCTTTGACCTTGCTTGTCAG
GTGCATTTGGGTTCAATCGTAAGTTGCTTCTATATAAACACTTTCCCCATCCCCGCAATAATGAAGAATA
CCGCAGAATAAAGAGAGATTTGCAACAAAAAATAAAGGCATTGCGAAAACTTTTTATGGGGGATCATTAC
ACTCGGGCCTACGGTTACAATTCCCAGCCACTTAAGCGACAAGTTTGGCCAACAATCCATCTAATAGCTA
ATAGCGCAATCACTGGTAATCGCAAGAGTATATAGGCAATAGAACCCATGGATTTGACCAAAGGTAACCG
AGACAATGGAGAAGCAAGAGGATTTCAAACTGAACACCCACAGTGCTGTGTACTACCACTGGCGCGTTTG
GGAGCTCACTGGCCTGATGCGTCCTCCGGGCGTTTCAAGCCTGCTTTACGTGGTATACTCCATTACGGTC
AACTTGGTGGTCACCGTGCTGTTTCCCTTGAGCTTGCTGGCCAGGCTGCTGTTCACCACCAACATGGCCG
GATTGTGCGAGAACCTGACCATAACTATTACCGATATTGTGGCCAATTTGAAGTTTGCGAATGTGTACAT
GGTGAGGAAGCAGCTCCATGAGATTCGCTCTCTCCTAAGGCTCATGGACGCTAGAGCCCGGCTGGTGGGC
GATCCCGAGGAGATTTCTGCCTTGAGGAAGGAAGTGAATATCGCACAGGGCACTTTCCGCACCTTTGCCA
GTATTTTCGTATTTGGCACTACTTTGAGTTGCGTCCGCGTGGTCGTTCGCCCGGATCGAGAGCTCCTGTA
TCCGGCCTGGTTCGGCGTTGACTGGATGCACTCCACCAGAAACTATGTGCTCATCAATATCTACCAGCTC
TTCGGCTTGATAGTGCAGGCTATACAGAACTGCGCTAGTGACTCCTATCCGCCTGCGTTTCTCTGCCTGC
TCACGGGTCATATGCGTGCTTTGGAGCTGAGGGTGCGGCGGATTGGCTGCAGCCAAGCTTTGCGTACTCG
CAAATTATTAAAAATAAAACTTTAAAAATAATTTCGTCTAATTAATATTATGAGTTAATTCAAACCCCAC
GGACATGCTAAGGGTTAATCAACAATCATATCGCTGTCTCACTCAGACTCAATACGACACTCAGAATACT
ATTCCTTTCACTCGCACTTATTGCAAGCATACGTTAAGTGGATGTCTCTTGCCGACGGGACCACCTTATG
TTATTTCATCATGGTCTGGCCATTCTCATCGTGAGCTTCCGGGTGCTCGCATATCTGGCTCTAAGACTTC
GGGCCCGACGCAAGGAGTAGCCGACATATATCCGAAATAACTGCTTGTTTTTTTTTTTACCATTATTACC
ATCGTGTTTACTGTTTATTGCCCCCTCAAAAAGCTAATGTAATTATATTTGTGCCAATAAAAACAAGATA
TGACCTATAGAATACAAGTATTTCCCCTTCGAACATCCCCACAAGTAGACTTTGGATTTGTCTTCTAACC
AAAAGACTTACACACCTGCATACCTTACATCAAAAACTCGTTTATCGCTACATAAAACACCGGGATATAT
TTTTTATATACATACTTTTCAAATCGCGCGCCCTCTTCATAATTCACCTCCACCACACCACGTTTCGTAG
TTGCTCTTTCGCTGTCTCCCACCCGCTCTCCGCAACACATTCACCTTTTGTTCGACGACCTTGGAGCGAC
TGTCGTTAGTTCCGCGCGATTCGGTGCGGTATTTCACACCGCATATGGTGCACTCTCAGTACAATCTGCT
CTGATGCCGCATAGTTAAGCCAGCCCCGACACCCGCCAACACCCGCTGACGCGCCCTGACGGGCTTGTCT
GCTCCCGGCATCCGCTTACAGACAAGCTGTGACCGTCTCCGGGAGCTGCATGTGTCAGAGGTTTTCACCG
TCATCACCGAAACGCGCGAGACGAAAGGGCCTCGTGATACGCCTATTTTTATAGGTTAATGTCATGATAA
TAATGGTTTCTTAGACGTCAGGTGGCACTTTTCGGGGAAATGTGCGCGGAACCCCTATTTGTTTATTTTT
CTAAATACATTCAAATATGTATCCGCTCATGAGACAATAACCCTGATAAATGCTTCAATAATATTGAAAA
AGGAAGAGTATGAGTATTCAACATTTCCGTGTCGCCCTTATTCCCTTTTTTGCGGCATTTTGCCTTCCTG
TTTTTGCTCACCCAGAAACGCTGGTGAAAGTAAAAGATGCTGAAGATCAGTTGGGTGCACGAGTGGGTTA
CATCGAACTGGATCTCAACAGCGGTAAGATCCTTGAGAGTTTTCGCCCCGAAGAACGTTTTCCAATGATG
AGCACTTTTAAAGTTCTGCTATGTGGCGCGGTATTATCCCGTATTGACGCCGGGCAAGAGCAACTCGGTC
GCCGCATACACTATTCTCAGAATGACTTGGTTGAGTACTCACCAGTCACAGAAAAGCATCTTACGGATGG
CATGACAGTAAGAGAATTATGCAGTGCTGCCATAACCATGAGTGATAACACTGCGGCCAACTTACTTCTG
ACAACGATCGGAGGACCGAAGGAGCTAACCGCTTTTTTGCACAACATGGGGGATCATGTAACTCGCCTTG
ATCGTTGGGAACCGGAGCTGAATGAAGCCATACCAAACGACGAGCGTGACACCACGATGCCTGTAGCAAT
GGCAACAACGTTGCGCAAACTATTAACTGGCGAACTACTTACTCTAGCTTCCCGGCAACAATTAATAGAC
TGGATGGAGGCGGATAAAGTTGCAGGACCACTTCTGCGCTCGGCCCTTCCGGCTGGCTGGTTTATTGCTG
ATAAATCTGGAGCCGGTGAGCGTGGGTCTCGCGGTATCATTGCAGCACTGGGGCCAGATGGTAAGCCCTC
CCGTATCGTAGTTATCTACACGACGGGGAGTCAGGCAACTATGGATGAACGAAATAGACAGATCGCTGAG
ATAGGTGCCTCACTGATTAAGCATTGGTAACTGTCAGACCAAGTTTACTCATATATACTTTAGATTGATT
TAAAACTTCATTTTTAATTTAAAAGGATCTAGGTGAAGATCCTTTTTGATAATCTCATGACCAAAATCCC
TTAACGTGAGTTTTCGTTCCACTGAGCGTCAGACCCCGTAGAAAAGATCAAAGGATCTTCTTGAGATCCT
TTTTTTCTGCGCGTAATCTGCTGCTTGCAAACAAAAAAACCACCGCTACCAGCGGTGGTTTGTTTGCCGG
ATCAAGAGCTACCAACTCTTTTTCCGAAGGTAACTGGCTTCAGCAGAGCGCAGATACCAAATACTGTCCT
TCTAGTGTAGCCGTAGTTAGGCCACCACTTCAAGAACTCTGTAGCACCGCCTACATACCTCGCTCTGCTA
ATCCTGTTACCAGTGGCTGCTGCCAGTGGCGATAAGTCGTGTCTTACCGGGTTGGACTCAAGACGATAGT
TACCGGATAAGGCGCAGCGGTCGGGCTGAACGGGGGGTTCGTGCACACAGCCCAGCTTGGAGCGAACGAC
CTACACCGAACTGAGATACCTACAGCGTGAGCATTGAGAAAGCGCCACGCTTCCCGAAGGGAGAAAGGCG
GACAGGTATCCGGTAAGCGGCAGGGTCGGAACAGGAGAGCGCACGAGGGAGCTTCCAGGGGGAAACGCCT
GGTATCTTTATAGTCCTGTCGGGTTTCGCCACCTCTGACTTGAGCGTCGATTTTTGTGATGCTCGTCAGG
GGGGCGGAGCCTATGGAAAAACGCCTTCTTCTTGAACTCGGGCTCGGTGCCAGTATACCTCAAATGGTTG
TCGTACCTCTCATGGTTCCGTTACGCCAACGAGGGTCTGCTGATTAACCAATGGGCGGACGTGGAGCCGG
GCGAAATTAGCTGCACATCGTCGAACACCACGTGCCCCAGTTCGGGCAAGGTCATCCTGGAGACGCTTAA
CTTCTCCGCCGCCGATCTGCCGCTGGACTACGTGGGTCTGGCC
Features (pLannotate 1.2.2; 27 found; start..end, strand, type, name):
      1..586     +  misc_feature   P element 5' end: No description available
    734..803     +  protein_bind   attB: attB site for the φC31 integrase (Groth et al., 2000) phage φC31 integrase
    998..5026    -  gene           mini-white: white; This modified version of the white gene lacks part of the first intron.
   5476..5573    +  misc_feature   P element 5' end (fragment): No description available
   5576..5708    +  misc_feature   P element 5' end (fragment): No description available
   5743..5772    +  CDS            Myc: Myc (human c-Myc proto-oncogene) epitope tag
   5782..5811    +  CDS            Myc: Myc (human c-Myc proto-oncogene) epitope tag
   5821..5850    +  CDS            Myc: Myc (human c-Myc proto-oncogene) epitope tag
   5860..5889    +  CDS            Myc: Myc (human c-Myc proto-oncogene) epitope tag
   5899..5928    +  CDS            Myc: Myc (human c-Myc proto-oncogene) epitope tag
   5962..5991    +  CDS            Myc: Myc (human c-Myc proto-oncogene) epitope tag
   6004..6128    +  protein_bind   attR1: mutant version of attR; recombination site for the Gateway® LR reaction LR Clonase™
   6153..6183    +  promoter       lac UV5 promoter: E. coli lac promoter with an "up" mutation
   6207..6236    +  promoter       cat promoter (fragment): promoter of the E. coli cat gene encoding chloramphenicol acetyltransferase
   6237..6917    +  CDS            CmR: chloramphenicol acetyltransferase confers resistance to chloramphenicol
   7074..7232    +  CDS            ccdA (fragment): CCDA_ECO57 - Also known as H, letA. Experimental evidence at protein level: Swiss-Prot protein existence level 1. Antitoxin component of a type II toxin-antitoxin (TA) system which inhibits the post-segregational killing (PSK) of plasmid-free cells, also referred to as a plasmid addiction system. Binds to and blocks the activity of CcdB; will also remove bound CcdB protein from the CcdB-GyrA complex by forming a CcdA-CcdB complex, a process termed rejuvenation. Functions as a transcriptional corepressor for the ccdAB operon, repression also requires CcdB (By similarity). From Escherichia coli
   7237..7542    +  CDS            ccdB: CcdB, a bacterial toxin that poisons DNA gyrase; ccdB; Plasmids containing the ccdB gene cannot be propagated in standard E. coli strains.
   7583..7707    -  protein_bind   attR2: mutant version of attR; recombination site for the Gateway® LR reaction LR Clonase™
   8476..9174    +  CDS            Or2a (fragment): OR2A_DROME - Also known as AN4, DOR2F.1, dor62, OR2F.1. Experimental evidence at transcript level: Swiss-Prot protein existence level 2. Odorant receptor which mediates acceptance or avoidance behavior, depending on its substrates. The odorant receptor repertoire encodes a large collection of odor stimuli that vary widely in identity, intensity, and duration. May form a complex with Orco to form odorant-sensing units, providing sensitive and prolonged odorant signaling and calcium permeability. From Drosophila melanogaster (Fruit fly).
   9161..9393    +  misc_feature   P element 3' end: P element 3' end
   9393..9895    +  gene           mini-white (fragment): white; This modified version of the white gene lacks part of the first intron.
   9894..9963    -  misc_feature   bom (fragment): basis of mobility region from pBR322
  10065..10100   -  CDS            rop (fragment): Rop protein, which maintains plasmids at low copy number; rop
  10195..10299   +  promoter       AmpR promoter: bla
  10300..11160   +  CDS            AmpR: β-lactamase; bla; confers resistance to ampicillin, carbenicillin, and related antibiotics
  11331..11919   +  rep_origin     ori: high-copy-number ColE1/pMB1/pBR322/pUC origin of replication
  11925..12153   +  CDS            mini-white (fragment): Drosophila white gene eye color pigment; white; This is a modified version of the white gene lacking part of the first intron.
