[The description below was written by a language model from this plasmid's Addgene catalogue record and pLannotate feature annotations shown in this document.]
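Description:
pPMW-attB is an empty Gateway destination vector for making transgenic Drosophila. It is derived from the pPMW backbone (a pUASp-type insect expression plasmid) by inserting a φC31 attB site. The 12.2 kb plasmid replicates in E. coli from a ColE1/pUC-type origin and carries an ampicillin resistance gene. The Gateway cassette adds chloramphenicol resistance, so the unrecombined vector is selected on both antibiotics. Because the cassette also encodes the gyrase toxin CcdB, the empty vector must be maintained in a ccdB-tolerant strain.

The expression unit is driven by the UASp promoter, a GAL4-responsive promoter designed to work in the female germline as well as in somatic tissues. The feature table does not annotate it by name, but short P element 5' fragments lie just upstream of the tags, which fits a P-element-derived basal promoter. Six tandem Myc epitope tags follow, and then the attR1–CmR–ccdB–attR2 cassette. An LR reaction with an entry clone replaces that cassette with the gene of interest, placing it in frame behind the tags to give an N-terminally 6xMyc-tagged protein. Loss of ccdB provides counter-selection for recombinants.

For fly transgenesis, the mini-white gene serves as an eye-colour marker to identify transformants. P element 5' and 3' ends flank the cassette, so classical transposase-mediated random insertion should remain possible. The added attB site allows φC31 integrase-mediated, site-specific integration into attP landing sites, which gives a defined genomic position for each transgene. A fragment annotated as Or2a downstream of attR2 is probably a homology hit in Drosophila genomic sequence carried by the backbone, not an intended payload. The vector is typically used for GAL4-controlled expression of Myc-tagged proteins in flies.
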