Addgene plasmid #61814: pPMW-attB
Purpose: (Empty Backbone) pUASp plasmid with attB for Drosophila transgenesis
Depositing lab: Frederique Peronnet. Depositing organization: CNRS, Delegation Paris-Centre (Paris B). Publication: Cyclin G and the Polycomb Repressive Complexes PRC1 and PR-DUB cooperate for developmental stability. Dardalhon-Cumenal D, Deraze J, Dupont CA, Ribeiro V, Coleno-Costes A, Pouch J, Le Crom S, Thomassin H, Debat V, Randsholt NB, Peronnet F. PLoS Genet. 2018 Jul 11;14(7):e1007498. doi: 10.1371/journal.pgen.1007498. PubMed 29995890.
Backbone
  Vector backbone: pPMW
  Backbone manufacturer: Gateway
  Modifications to backbone: insertion of attB
  Vector type: Insect Expression
  Promoter: UASp
  Tag / fusion protein: 6xMyc (N terminal on insert)
Growth in bacteria
  Bacterial resistance: Chloramphenicol and Ampicillin, 25 & 100 μg/mL
  Growth temperature: 37°C
  Growth strain: ccdB Survival
  Copy number: Unknown
Gene/Insert
  Cloning method: Gateway Cloning
  Sequencing primers: 5′ pUASp-5; 3′ pUASp-3
Terms and licenses: Academic/Nonprofit Terms; Industry Terms: Not Available to Industry
How to cite: pPMW-attB was a gift from Frederique Peronnet (Addgene plasmid # 61814 ; http://n2t.net/addgene:61814 ; RRID:Addgene_61814)
