>Addgene plasmid #61814 | pPMW-attB | addgene partial sequence | sequence record 155731 | CAT-R 5'-GCAACTGACTGAAATGCCTC-3'
TATCAACGGTGGTATATCCAGTGATTTTTTTCTCCATTTTAGCTTCCTTAGCTCCTGAAAATCTCGACGG
ATCCTAACTCAAAATCCACACATTATACGAGCCGGAAGCATAAAGTGTAAAGCCTGGGGTGCCTAATGCG
GCCGCCATAGTGACTGGATATGTTGTGTTTTACAGTATTATGTAGTCTGTTTTTTATGCAAAATCTAATT
TAATATATTGATATTTATATCATTTTACGTTTCTCGTTCAGCTTTTTTGTACAAACTTGTATACCGGTGA
TTCAAGTCCTCTTCAGAAATGAGCTTTTGCTCCATGGTGAGGTCGCCCAAGCTCTCCATTTCATTCAAGT
CCTCTTCAGAAATGAGCTTTTGCTCCATTTCATTCAAGTCCTCTTCAGAAATGAGCTTTTGCTCCATTTC
ATTCAAGTCCTCTTCAGAAATGAGCTTTTGCTCCATTTCATTCAAGTCCTCTTCAGAAATGAGCTTTTGC
TCCATTTCATTCAAGTCCTCTTCAGAAATGAGCTTTTGCTCCATGGTGGCGGAGCTTCTCTAGACAGGCC
TCGATCAATGAACAGGACCTAACGCACAGTCACGTTATTGTTTACATAAATGATTTTTTTTACTATTCAA
ACTTACTCTGTTTGTGTACTCCCACTGGTATAGCCTTCTTTTATCTTTTCTGGTTCAGGCTCTATCACCG
GTTTTCAAAAAAAAATTCGTCCGCACACAACCTTTCCTCTCAACAAGCAAACGTGCACTGAATTTAAGTG
TATACTTCGGTAAGCTTCGGCTATCGACTCGACCCTT
