>Addgene plasmid #61814 | pPMW-attB | addgene partial sequence | sequence record 155734 | ccdB-Fwd 5'-GCATGATGACCACCGATATG-3'
AGTGGCTGATCTCAGCCACCGCGAAAATGACATCAAAAACGCCATTAACCTGATGTTCTGGGGAATATAA
ATGTCAGGCTCCCTTATACACAGCCAGTCTGCAGGTCGACCATAGTGACTGGATATGTTGTGTTTTACAG
TATTATGTAGTCTGTTTTTTATGCAAAATCTAATTTAATATATTGATATTTATATCATTTTACGTTTCTC
GTTCAGCTTTCTTGTACAAAGTGGTGACGTAAGCTAGAGTCGACCTCGAACGTTAACGTTAACGTAACGT
TAACTCGAGGAGCTTGATAACATTATACCTAAACCCATGGTCAAGAGTAAACATTTCTGCCTTTGAAGTT
GAGAACACAATTAAGCATCCCCTGGTTAAACCTGACATTCATACTTGTTAATAGCGCCATAAACATAGCA
CCAATTTCGAAGAAATCAGTTAAAAGCAATTAGCAATTAGCAATTAGCAATAACTCTGCTGACTTCAAAA
CGAGAAGAGTTGCAAGTATTTGTAAGGCACAGTTTATAGACCACCGACGGCTCATTAGGGCTCGTCATGT
AACTAAGCGCGGTGAAACCCAATTGAACATATAGTGGAATTATTATTATCAATGGGGAAGATTTAACCCT
CAGGTAGCAAAGTAATTTAATTGCAAATAGAGAGTCCTAAGACTAAATAATATATTTAAAAATCTGGCCC
TTTGACCTTGCTTGTCAGGTGCATTTGGGTTCAATCGTAAGTTGCTTCTATATAAACACTTTCCCCATCC
CCGCAATAATGAAGAATACC
